>Addgene plasmid #244834 | pHS72_10xHis_MBP_TEV_SpG-Cas9_2xNLS | addgene full sequence | sequence record 486068 | Addgene NGS Result
GCGGTCCTCGCCGAAAATGACCCAGAGCGCTGCCGGCACCTGTCCTACGAGTTGCATGATAAAGAAGACA
GTCATAAGTGCGGCGACGATAGTCATGCCCCGCGCCCACCGGAAGGAGCTGACTGGGTTGAAGGCTCTCA
AGGGCATCGGTCGACGCTCTCCCTTATGCGACTCCTGCATTAGGAAGCAGCCCAGTAGTAGGTTGAGGCC
GTTGAGCACCGCCGCCGCAAGGAATGGTGCATGCAAGGAGATGGCGCCCAACAGTCCCCCGGCCACGGGG
CCTGCCACCATACCCACGCCGAAACAAGCGCTCATGAGCCCGAAGTGGCGAGCCCGATCTTCCCCATCGG
TGATGTCGGCGATATAGGCGCCAGCAACCGCACCTGTGGCGCCGGTGATGCCGGCCACGATGCGTCCGGC
GTAGAGGATCGAGATCTCGATCCCGCGAAATTAATACGACTCACTATAGGGAGACCACAACGGTTTCCCT
CTAGTGCCGGCTCCGGAGAGCTCTTTAATTAAGCGGCCGCCCTGCAGGACTCGAGTTCTAGAAATAATTT
TGTTTAACTTTAAGAAGGAGATATACATATGAAATCTTCTCACCATCACCATCACCATCACCATCACCAT
GGTTCTTCTATGAAAATCGAAGAAGGTAAACTGGTAATCTGGATTAACGGCGATAAAGGCTATAACGGTC
TCGCTGAAGTCGGTAAGAAATTCGAGAAAGATACCGGAATTAAAGTCACCGTTGAGCATCCGGATAAACT
GGAAGAGAAATTCCCACAGGTTGCGGCAACTGGCGATGGCCCTGACATTATCTTCTGGGCACACGACCGC
TTTGGTGGCTACGCTCAATCTGGCCTGTTGGCTGAAATCACCCCGGACAAAGCGTTCCAGGACAAGCTGT
ATCCGTTTACCTGGGATGCCGTACGTTACAACGGCAAGCTGATTGCTTACCCGATCGCTGTTGAAGCGTT
ATCGCTGATTTATAACAAAGATCTGCTGCCGAACCCGCCAAAAACCTGGGAAGAGATCCCGGCGCTGGAT
AAAGAACTGAAAGCGAAAGGTAAGAGCGCGCTGATGTTCAACCTGCAAGAACCGTACTTCACCTGGCCGC
TGATTGCTGCTGACGGGGGTTATGCGTTCAAGTATGAAAACGGCAAGTACGACATTAAAGACGTGGGCGT
GGATAACGCTGGCGCGAAAGCGGGTCTGACCTTCCTGGTTGACCTGATTAAAAACAAACACATGAATGCA
GACACCGATTACTCCATCGCAGAAGCTGCCTTTAATAAAGGCGAAACAGCGATGACCATCAACGGCCCGT
GGGCATGGTCCAACATCGACACCAGCAAAGTGAATTATGGTGTAACGGTACTGCCGACCTTCAAGGGTCA
ACCATCCAAACCGTTCGTTGGCGTGCTGAGCGCAGGTATTAACGCCGCCAGTCCGAACAAAGAGCTGGCA
AAAGAGTTCCTCGAAAACTATCTGCTGACTGATGAAGGTCTGGAAGCGGTTAATAAAGACAAACCGCTGG
GTGCCGTAGCGCTGAAGTCTTACGAGGAAGAGTTGGCGAAAGATCCACGTATTGCCGCCACTATGGAAAA
CGCCCAGAAAGGTGAAATCATGCCGAACATCCCGCAGATGTCCGCTTTCTGGTATGCCGTGCGTACTGCG
GTGATCAACGCCGCCAGCGGTCGTCAGACTGTCGATGAAGCCCTGAAAGACGCGCAGACTAATTCGAGCT
CGAACAACAACAACAATAACAATAACAACAACCTCGGGATCGAGGAAAACCTGTACTTCCAATCCAATGC
AATGGATAAGAAATACTCAATAGGCTTAGATATCGGCACAAATAGCGTCGGATGGGCGGTGATCACTGAT
GAATATAAGGTTCCGTCTAAAAAGTTCAAGGTTCTGGGAAATACAGACCGCCACAGTATCAAAAAAAATC
TTATAGGGGCTCTTTTATTTGACAGTGGAGAGACAGCGGAAGCGACTCGTCTCAAACGGACAGCTCGTAG
AAGGTATACACGTCGGAAGAATCGTATTTGTTATCTACAGGAGATTTTTTCAAATGAGATGGCGAAAGTA
GATGATAGTTTCTTTCATCGACTTGAAGAGTCTTTTTTGGTGGAAGAAGACAAGAAGCATGAACGTCATC
CTATTTTTGGAAATATAGTAGATGAAGTTGCTTATCATGAGAAATATCCAACTATCTATCATCTGCGAAA
AAAATTGGTAGATTCTACTGATAAAGCGGATTTGCGCTTAATCTATTTGGCCTTAGCGCATATGATTAAG
TTTCGTGGTCATTTTTTGATTGAGGGAGATTTAAATCCTGATAATAGTGATGTGGACAAACTATTTATCC
AGTTGGTACAAACCTACAATCAATTATTTGAAGAAAACCCTATTAACGCAAGTGGAGTAGATGCTAAAGC
GATTCTTTCTGCACGATTGAGTAAATCAAGACGATTAGAAAATCTCATTGCTCAGCTCCCCGGTGAGAAG
AAAAATGGCTTATTTGGGAATCTCATTGCTTTGTCATTGGGTTTGACCCCTAATTTTAAATCAAATTTTG
ATTTGGCAGAAGATGCTAAATTACAGCTTTCAAAAGATACTTACGATGATGATTTAGATAATTTATTGGC
GCAAATTGGAGATCAATATGCTGATTTGTTTTTGGCAGCTAAGAATTTATCAGATGCTATTTTACTTTCA
GATATCCTAAGAGTAAATACTGAAATAACTAAGGCTCCCCTATCAGCTTCAATGATTAAACGCTACGATG
AACATCATCAAGACTTGACTCTTTTAAAAGCTTTAGTTCGACAACAACTTCCAGAAAAGTATAAAGAAAT
CTTTTTTGATCAATCAAAAAACGGATATGCAGGTTATATTGATGGGGGAGCTAGCCAAGAAGAATTTTAT
AAATTTATCAAACCAATTTTAGAAAAAATGGATGGTACTGAGGAATTATTGGTGAAACTAAATCGTGAAG
ATTTGCTGCGCAAGCAACGGACCTTTGACAACGGCTCTATTCCCCATCAAATTCACTTGGGTGAGCTGCA
TGCTATTTTGAGAAGACAAGAAGACTTTTATCCATTTTTAAAAGACAATCGTGAGAAGATTGAAAAAATC
TTGACTTTTCGAATTCCTTATTATGTTGGTCCATTGGCGCGTGGCAATAGTCGTTTTGCATGGATGACTC
GGAAGTCTGAAGAAACAATTACCCCATGGAATTTTGAAGAAGTTGTCGATAAAGGTGCTTCAGCTCAATC
ATTTATTGAACGCATGACAAACTTTGATAAAAATCTTCCAAATGAAAAAGTACTACCAAAACATAGTTTG
CTTTATGAGTATTTTACGGTTTATAACGAATTGACAAAGGTCAAATATGTTACTGAAGGAATGCGAAAAC
CAGCATTTCTTTCAGGTGAACAGAAGAAAGCCATTGTTGATTTACTCTTCAAAACAAATCGAAAAGTAAC
CGTTAAGCAATTAAAAGAAGATTATTTCAAAAAAATAGAATGTTTTGATAGTGTTGAAATTTCAGGAGTT
GAAGATAGATTTAATGCTTCATTAGGTACCTACCATGATTTGCTAAAAATTATTAAAGATAAAGATTTTT
TGGATAATGAAGAAAATGAAGATATCTTAGAGGATATTGTTTTAACATTGACCTTATTTGAAGATAGGGA
GATGATTGAGGAAAGACTTAAAACATATGCTCACCTCTTTGATGATAAGGTGATGAAACAGCTTAAACGT
CGCCGTTATACTGGTTGGGGACGTTTGTCTCGAAAATTGATTAATGGTATTAGGGATAAGCAATCTGGCA
AAACAATATTAGATTTTTTGAAATCAGATGGTTTTGCCAATCGCAATTTTATGCAGCTGATCCATGATGA
TAGTTTGACATTTAAAGAAGACATTCAAAAAGCACAAGTGTCTGGACAAGGCGATAGTTTACATGAACAT
ATTGCAAATTTAGCTGGTAGCCCTGCTATTAAAAAAGGTATTTTACAGACTGTAAAAGTTGTTGATGAAT
TGGTCAAAGTAATGGGGCGGCATAAGCCAGAAAATATCGTTATTGAAATGGCACGTGAAAATCAGACAAC
TCAAAAGGGCCAGAAAAATTCGCGAGAGCGTATGAAACGAATCGAAGAAGGTATCAAAGAATTAGGAAGT
CAGATTCTTAAAGAGCATCCTGTTGAAAATACTCAATTGCAAAATGAAAAGCTCTATCTCTATTATCTCC
AAAATGGAAGAGACATGTATGTGGACCAAGAATTAGATATTAATCGTTTAAGTGATTATGATGTCGATCA
CATTGTTCCACAAAGTTTCCTTAAAGACGATTCAATAGACAATAAGGTCTTAACGCGTTCTGATAAAAAT
CGTGGTAAATCGGATAACGTTCCAAGTGAAGAAGTAGTCAAAAAGATGAAAAACTATTGGAGACAACTTC
TAAACGCCAAGTTAATCACTCAACGTAAGTTTGATAATTTAACGAAAGCTGAACGTGGAGGTTTGAGTGA
ACTTGATAAAGCTGGTTTTATCAAACGCCAATTGGTTGAAACTCGCCAAATCACTAAGCATGTGGCACAA
ATTTTGGATAGTCGCATGAATACTAAATACGATGAAAATGATAAACTTATTCGAGAGGTTAAAGTGATTA
CCTTAAAATCTAAATTAGTTTCTGACTTCCGAAAAGATTTCCAATTCTATAAAGTACGTGAGATTAACAA
TTACCATCATGCCCATGATGCGTATCTAAATGCCGTCGTTGGAACTGCTTTGATTAAGAAATATCCAAAA
CTTGAATCGGAGTTTGTCTATGGTGATTATAAAGTTTATGATGTTCGTAAAATGATTGCTAAGTCTGAGC
AAGAAATAGGCAAAGCAACCGCAAAATATTTCTTTTACTCTAATATCATGAACTTCTTCAAAACAGAAAT
TACACTTGCAAATGGAGAGATTCGCAAACGCCCTCTAATCGAAACTAATGGGGAAACTGGAGAAATTGTC
TGGGATAAAGGGCGAGATTTTGCCACAGTGCGCAAAGTATTGTCCATGCCCCAAGTCAATATTGTCAAGA
AAACAGAAGTACAGACAGGCGGATTCTCCAAGGAGTCAATTTTACCAAAAAGAAATTCGGACAAGCTTAT
TGCTCGTAAAAAAGACTGGGATCCAAAAAAATATGGTGGTTTTCTGTGGCCAACGGTAGCTTATTCAGTC
CTAGTGGTTGCTAAGGTGGAAAAAGGGAAATCGAAGAAGTTAAAATCCGTTAAAGAGTTACTAGGGATCA
CAATTATGGAAAGAAGTTCCTTTGAAAAAAATCCGATTGACTTTTTAGAAGCTAAAGGATATAAGGAAGT
TAAAAAAGACTTAATCATTAAACTACCTAAATATAGTCTTTTTGAGTTAGAAAACGGTCGTAAACGGATG
CTGGCTAGTGCCAAACAGTTACAAAAAGGAAATGAGCTGGCTCTGCCAAGCAAATATGTGAATTTTTTAT
ATTTAGCTAGTCATTATGAAAAGTTGAAGGGTAGTCCAGAAGATAACGAACAAAAACAATTGTTTGTGGA
GCAGCATAAGCATTATTTAGATGAGATTATTGAGCAAATCAGTGAATTTTCTAAGCGTGTTATTTTAGCA
GATGCCAATTTAGATAAAGTTCTTAGTGCATATAACAAACATAGAGACAAACCAATACGTGAACAAGCAG
AAAATATTATTCATTTATTTACGTTGACGAATCTTGGAGCTCCCGCTGCTTTTAAATATTTTGATACAAC
AATTGATCGTAAACAGTATCGTTCTACAAAAGAAGTTTTAGATGCCACTCTTATCCATCAATCCATCACT
GGTCTTTATGAAACACGCATTGATTTGAGTCAGCTAGGAGGTGACGGGTCACCTAAGAAAAAACGAAAAG
TTGAGGATCCTAAAAAGAAACGAAAAGTTGATACCGGTTAATAACATTGGAAGTGGATAACGGATCCGCG
ATCGCGGCGCGCCACCTGGTGGCCGGCCGGTACCACGCGTGCGCGCTGATCCGGCTGCTAACAAAGCCCG
AAAGGAAGCTGAGTTGGCTGCTGCCACCGCTGAGCAATAACTAGCATAACCCCTTGGGGCCTCTAAACGG
GTCTTGAGGGGTTTTTTGCTGAAAGGAGGAACTATATCCGGATATCCACAGGACGGGTGTGGTCGCCATG
ATCGCGTAGTCGATAGTGGCTCCAAGTAGCGAAGCGAGCAGGACTGGGCGGCGGCCAAAGCGGTCGGACA
GTGCTCCGAGAACGGGTGCGCATAGAAATTGCATCAACGCATATAGCGCTAGCAGCACGCCATAGTGACT
GGCGATGCTGTCGGAATGGACGATATCCCGCAAGAGGCCCGGCAGTACCGGCATAACCAAGCCTATGCCT
ACAGCATCCAGGGTGACGGTGCCGAGGATGACGATGAGCGCATTGTTAGATTTCATACACGGTGCCTGAC
TGCGTTAGCAATTTAACTGTGATAAACTACCGCATTAAAGCTTATCGATGATAAGCTGTCAAACATGAGA
ATTCTTGAAGACGAAAGGGCCTCGTGATACGCCTATTTTTATAGGTTAATGTCATGATAATAATGGTTTC
TTAGACGTCAGGTGGCACTTTTCGGGGAAATGTGCGCGGAACCCCTATTTGTTTATTTTTCTAAATACAT
TCAAATATGTATCCGCTCATGAGACAATAACCCTGATAAATGCTTCAATAACATTGAAAAAGGAAGAGTA
TGAGTATTCAACATTTCCGTGTCGCCCTTATTCCCTTTTTTGCGGCATTTTGCCTTCCTGTTTTTGCTCA
CCCAGAAACGCTGGTGAAAGTAAAAGATGCTGAAGATCAGTTGGGTGCACGAGTGGGTTACATCGAACTG
GATCTCAACAGCGGTAAGATCCTTGAGAGTTTTCGCCCCGAAGAACGTTTTCCAATGATGAGCACTTTTA
AAGTTCTGCTATGTGGCGCGGTATTATCCCGTGTTGACGCCGGGCAAGAGCAACTCGGTCGCCGCATACA
CTATTCTCAGAATGACTTGGTTGAGTACTCACCAGTCACAGAAAAGCATCTTACGGATGGCATGACAGTA
AGAGAATTATGCAGTGCTGCCATAACCATGAGTGATAACACTGCGGCCAACTTACTTCTGACAACGATCG
GAGGACCGAAGGAGCTAACCGCTTTTTTGCACAACATGGGGGATCATGTAACTCGCCTTGATCGTTGGGA
ACCGGAGCTGAATGAAGCCATACCAAACGACGAGCGTGACACCACGATGCCTGCAGCAATGGCAACAACG
TTGCGCAAACTATTAACTGGCGAACTACTTACTCTAGCTTCCCGGCAACAATTAATAGACTGGATGGAGG
CGGATAAAGTTGCAGGACCACTTCTGCGCTCGGCCCTTCCGGCTGGCTGGTTTATTGCTGATAAATCTGG
AGCCGGTGAGCGTGGGTCTCGCGGTATCATTGCAGCACTGGGGCCAGATGGTAAGCCCTCCCGTATCGTA
GTTATCTACACGACGGGGAGTCAGGCAACTATGGATGAACGAAATAGACAGATCGCTGAGATAGGTGCCT
CACTGATTAAGCATTGGTAACTGTCAGACCAAGTTTACTCATATATACTTTAGATTGATTTAAAACTTCA
TTTTTAATTTAAAAGGATCTAGGTGAAGATCCTTTTTGATAATCTCATGACCAAAATCCCTTAACGTGAG
TTTTCGTTCCACTGAGCGTCAGACCCCGTAGAAAAGATCAAAGGATCTTCTTGAGATCCTTTTTTTCTGC
GCGTAATCTGCTGCTTGCAAACAAAAAAACCACCGCTACCAGCGGTGGTTTGTTTGCCGGATCAAGAGCT
ACCAACTCTTTTTCCGAAGGTAACTGGCTTCAGCAGAGCGCAGATACCAAATACTGTCCTTCTAGTGTAG
CCGTAGTTAGGCCACCACTTCAAGAACTCTGTAGCACCGCCTACATACCTCGCTCTGCTAATCCTGTTAC
CAGTGGCTGCTGCCAGTGGCGATAAGTCGTGTCTTACCGGGTTGGACTCAAGACGATAGTTACCGGATAA
GGCGCAGCGGTCGGGCTGAACGGGGGGTTCGTGCACACAGCCCAGCTTGGAGCGAACGACCTACACCGAA
CTGAGATACCTACAGCGTGAGCTATGAGAAAGCGCCACGCTTCCCGAAGGGAGAAAGGCGGACAGGTATC
CGGTAAGCGGCAGGGTCGGAACAGGAGAGCGCACGAGGGAGCTTCCAGGGGGAAACGCCTGGTATCTTTA
TAGTCCTGTCGGGTTTCGCCACCTCTGACTTGAGCGTCGATTTTTGTGATGCTCGTCAGGGGGGCGGAGC
CTATGGAAAAACGCCAGCAACGCGGCCTTTTTACGGTTCCTGGCCTTTTGCTGGCCTTTTGCTCACATGT
TCTTTCCTGCGTTATCCCCTGATTCTGTGGATAACCGTATTACCGCCTTTGAGTGAGCTGATACCGCTCG
CCGCAGCCGAACGACCGAGCGCAGCGAGTCAGTGAGCGAGGAAGCGGAAGAGCGCCTGATGCGGTATTTT
CTCCTTACGCATCTGTGCGGTATTTCACACCGCAATGGTGCACTCTCAGTACAATCTGCTCTGATGCCGC
ATAGTTAAGCCAGTATACACTCCGCTATCGCTACGTGACTGGGTCATGGCTGCGCCCCGACACCCGCCAA
CACCCGCTGACGCGCCCTGACGGGCTTGTCTGCTCCCGGCATCCGCTTACAGACAAGCTGTGACCGTCTC
CGGGAGCTGCATGTGTCAGAGGTTTTCACCGTCATCACCGAAACGCGCGAGGCAGCTGCGGTAAAGCTCA
TCAGCGTGGTCGTGAAGCGATTCACAGATGTCTGCCTGTTCATCCGCGTCCAGCTCGTTGAGTTTCTCCA
GAAGCGTTAATGTCTGGCTTCTGATAAAGCGGGCCATGTTAAGGGCGGTTTTTTCCTGTTTGGTCACTGA
TGCCTCCGTGTAAGGGGGATTTCTGTTCATGGGGGTAATGATACCGATGAAACGAGAGAGGATGCTCACG
ATACGGGTTACTGATGATGAACATGCCCGGTTACTGGAACGTTGTGAGGGTAAACAACTGGCGGTATGGA
TGCGGCGGGACCAGAGAAAAATCACTCAGGGTCAATGCCAGCGCTTCGTTAATACAGATGTAGGTGTTCC
ACAGGGTAGCCAGCAGCATCCTGCGATGCAGATCCGGAACATAATGGTGCAGGGCGCTGACTTCCGCGTT
TCCAGACTTTACGAAACACGGAAACCGAAGACCATTCATGTTGTTGCTCAGGTCGCAGACGTTTTGCAGC
AGCAGTCGCTTCACGTTCGCTCGCGTATCGGTGATTCATTCTGCTAACCAGTAAGGCAACCCCGCCAGCC
TAGCCGGGTCCTCAACGACAGGAGCACGATCATGCGCACCCGTGGCCAGGACCCAACGCTGCCCGAGATG
CGCCGCGTGCGGCTGCTGGAGATGGCGGACGCGATGGATATGTTCTGCCAAGGGTTGGTTTGCGCATTCA
CAGTTCTCCGCAAGAATTGATTGGCTCCAATTCTTGGAGTGGTGAATCCGTTAGCGAGGTGCCGCCGGCT
TCCATTCAGGTCGAGGTGGCCCGGCTCCATGCACCGCGACGCAACGCGGGGAGGCAGACAAGGTATAGGG
CGGCGCCTACAATCCATGCCAACCCGTTCCATGTGCTCGCCGAGGCGGCATAAATCGCCGTGACGATCAG
CGGTCCAATGATCGAAGTTAGGCTGGTAAGAGCCGCGAGCGATCCTTGAAGCTGTCCCTGATGGTCGTCA
TCTACCTGCCTGGACAGCATGGCCTGCAACGCGGGCATCCCGATGCCGCCGGAAGCGAGAAGAATCATAA
TGGGGAAGGCCATCCAGCCTCGCGTCGCGAACGCCAGCAAGACGTAGCCCAGCGCGTCGGCCGCCATGCC
GGCGATAATGGCCTGCTTCTCGCCGAAACGTTTGGTGGCGGGACCAGTGACGAAGGCTTGAGCGAGGGCG
TGCAAGATTCCGAATACCGCAAGCGACAGGCCGATCATCGTCGCGCTCCAGCGAAA
Features (pLannotate 1.2.2; 17 found; start..end, strand, type, name):
    452..470     +  promoter       T7 promoter: promoter for bacteriophage T7 RNA polymerase
    559..581     +  RBS            RBS: efficient ribosome binding site from bacteriophage T7 gene 10 (Olins and Rangwala, 1989)
    601..630     +  CDS            10xHis: 10xHis affinity tag
    640..1740    +  CDS            MBP: maltose binding protein from E. coli; malE (mutated); This version of the gene does not encode a signal sequence, so MBP will remain in the cytosol.
   1795..1811    +  CDS            TEV site (fragment): tobacco etch virus (TEV) protease recognition and cleavage site
   1822..5925    +  CDS            Cas9: Cas9 (Csn1) endonuclease from the Streptococcus pyogenes Type II CRISPR/Cas system generates RNA-guided double strand breaks in DNA
   6074..6123    +  CDS            SET1 (fragment): solubility-enhancement tag derived from T7 phage gene 10B
   6131..6178    +  terminator     T7 terminator: transcription terminator for bacteriophage T7 RNA polymerase
   6204..6496    -  CDS            TcR (fragment): tetracycline efflux protein; tet; confers resistance to tetracycline
   6544..6572    -  promoter       tet promoter: E. coli promoter for tetracycline efflux protein gene
   6685..6789    +  promoter       AmpR promoter: bla
   6790..7650    +  CDS            AmpR: β-lactamase; bla; confers resistance to ampicillin, carbenicillin, and related antibiotics
   7821..8409    +  rep_origin     ori: high-copy-number ColE1/pMB1/pBR322/pUC origin of replication
   8595..8734    -  misc_feature   bom: basis of mobility region from pBR322
   8836..9027    -  CDS            rop: Rop protein, which maintains plasmids at low copy number; rop
   9044..9424    +  CDS            YPB1_ECOLX: Protein predicted: Swiss-Prot protein existence level 4. From Escherichia coli.
   9666..430     -  CDS            TcR (fragment) (across the origin): tetracycline efflux protein; tet; confers resistance to tetracycline
