[The description below was written by a language model from this plasmid's Addgene catalogue record and pLannotate feature annotations shown in this document.]
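Description:
pHS72_10xHis_MBP_TEV_SpG-Cas9_2xNLS is a bacterial expression plasmid of about 10.1 kb, built on the p2CT backbone, for producing recombinant SpG Cas9 protein in E. coli for purification. It is propagated through a ColE1/pMB1-type origin and selected with ampicillin via the β-lactamase gene. The backbone shows clear pBR322 ancestry: the annotation picks up the bom mobility region, a rop gene, and disrupted fragments of the tetracycline resistance gene with its promoter, which are not expected to be functional. The catalogue lists the plasmid as high copy, although rop is normally associated with reduced copy number.

The expression cassette runs from a T7 promoter and the phage T7 gene 10 ribosome binding site to a T7 terminator, so expression depends on a host supplying T7 RNA polymerase. The open reading frame encodes an N-terminal 10xHis tag, a signal-sequence-free maltose binding protein that stays in the cytosol, a TEV protease site, and then Streptococcus pyogenes Cas9 carrying D1135L, S1136W, G1218K, E1219Q, R1335Q and T1337R, the substitutions that define the SpG variant. The His tag allows metal-affinity capture, MBP aids solubility, and TEV cleavage removes both tags from the purified enzyme. The record states that two SV40 nuclear localization signals are fused to the C-terminus; these were not annotated separately by the automated tool but would fall in the region between the Cas9 call and the terminator. The short "SET1" fragment just upstream of the terminator is probably a sequence-similarity match rather than an intended tag. The NLS-tagged protein suits assembly into ribonucleoprotein complexes for biochemical studies or genome editing in eukaryotic cells.
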