Addgene plasmid #244834: pHS72_10xHis_MBP_TEV_SpG-Cas9_2xNLS
Purpose: Bacterial expression of SpG Cas9 with 2xSV40 nuclear localization sequence for protein purification
Depositing lab: Jennifer Doudna. Depositing organization: University of California, Berkeley. Publication: Rapid two-step target capture ensures efficient CRISPR-Cas9-guided genome editing. Shi H, Al-Sayyad N, Wasko KM, Trinidad MI, Doherty EE, Vohra K, Boger RS, Colognori D, Cofsky JC, Skopintsev P, Bryant Z, Doudna JA. Mol Cell. 2025 May 1;85(9):1730-1742.e9. doi: 10.1016/j.molcel.2025.03.024. Epub 2025 Apr 23. PubMed 40273916.
Backbone
  Vector backbone: p2CT
  Vector type: Bacterial Expression, CRISPR
Growth in bacteria
  Bacterial resistance: Ampicillin, 100 μg/mL
  Growth temperature: 37°C
  Growth strain: DH5alpha
  Copy number: High Copy
Gene/Insert
  Gene/Insert name: SpG Cas9
  Species: Streptococcus pyogenes
  Mutation: D1135L/S1136W/G1218K/E1219Q/R1335Q/T1337R
  Promoter: T7
  Tag / fusion protein: 10xHis-MBP (N terminal on insert); 2xSV40 NLS (C terminal on insert)
  Cloning method: Gibson Cloning
Terms and licenses: Academic/Nonprofit Terms; Industry Terms: Not Available to Industry
How to cite: pHS72_10xHis_MBP_TEV_SpG-Cas9_2xNLS was a gift from Jennifer Doudna (Addgene plasmid # 244834 ; http://n2t.net/addgene:244834 ; RRID:Addgene_244834)
